>Addgene plasmid #231235 | pCS2-MYC(Δ1-143; Δ340-439)-GFP-IRES-mCherry (ΔTADΔDBD) | addgene full sequence | sequence record 459171 | Addgene NGS Result
CGCCATTCTGCCTGGGGACGTCGGAGCAAGCTTGATTTAGGTGACACTATAGAATACAAGCTACTTGTTC
TTTTTGCGGATCCCGCCACCATGCTGGTCTCGGAGAAGCTGGCCTCCTACCAGGCTGCGCGCAAAGACAG
CGGCAGCCCGAACCCCGCCCGCGGCCACAGCGTCTGCTCCACCTCCAGCTTGTACCTGCAGGATCTGAGC
GCCGCCGCCTCAGAGTGCATCGACCCCTCGGTGGTCTTCCCCTACCCTCTCAACGACAGCAGCTCGCCCA
AGTCCTGCGCCTCGCAAGACTCCAGCGCCTTCTCTCCGTCCTCGGATTCTCTGCTCTCCTCGACGGAGTC
CTCCCCGCAGGGCAGCCCCGAGCCCCTGGTGCTCCATGAGGAGACACCGCCCACCACCAGCAGCGACTCT
GAGGAGGAACAAGAAGATGAGGAAGAAATCGATGTTGTTTCTGTGGAAAAGAGGCAGGCTCCTGGCAAAA
GGTCAGAGTCTGGATCACCTTCTGCTGGAGGCCACAGCAAACCTCCTCACAGCCCACTGGTCCTCAAGAG
GTGCCACGTCTCCACACATCAGCACAACTACGCAGCGCCTCCCTCCACTCGGAAGGACTATCCTGCTGCC
AAGAGGGTCAAGTTGGACAGTGTCAGAGTCCTGAGACAGATCAGCAACAACCGAAAATGCACCAGCCCCA
GGTCCTCGGACACCGAGGAGAATGTCGGAGGCGGAGGCAGCATGGTGAGCAAGGGCGCCGAGCTGTTCAC
CGGCATCGTGCCCATCCTGATCGAGCTGAATGGCGATGTGAATGGCCACAAGTTCAGCGTGAGCGGCGAG
GGCGAGGGCGATGCCACCTACGGCAAGCTGACCCTGAAGTTCATCTGCACCACCGGCAAGCTGCCTGTGC
CCTGGCCCACCCTGGTGACCACCCTGAGCTACGGCGTGCAGTGCTTCTCACGCTACCCCGATCACATGAA
GCAGCACGACTTCTTCAAGAGCGCCATGCCTGAGGGCTACATCCAGGAGCGCACCATCTTCTTCGAGGAT
GACGGCAACTACAAGTCGCGCGCCGAGGTGAAGTTCGAGGGCGATACCCTGGTGAATCGCATCGAGCTGA
CCGGCACCGATTTCAAGGAGGATGGCAACATCCTGGGCAATAAGATGGAGTACAACTACAACGCCCACAA
TGTGTACATCATGACCGACAAGGCCAAGAATGGCATCAAGGTGAACTTCAAGATCCGCCACAACATCGAG
GATGGCAGCGTGCAGCTGGCCGACCACTACCAGCAGAATACCCCCATCGGCGATGGCCCTGTGCTGCTGC
CCGATAACCACTACCTGTCCACCCAGAGCGCCCTGTCCAAGGACCCCAACGAGAAGCGCGATCACATGAT
CTACTTCGGCTTCGTGACCGCCGCCGCCATCACCCACGGCATGGATGAGCTGTACAAGTGATCTAGAGCC
CCTCTCCCTCCCCCCCCCCTAACGTTACTGGCCGAAGCCGCTTGGAATAAGGCCGGTGTGCGTTTGTCTA
TATGTTATTTTCCACCATATTGCCGTCTTTTGGCAATGTGAGGGCCCGGAAACCTGGCCCTGTCTTCTTG
ACGAGCATTCCTAGGGGTCTTTCCCCTCTCGCCAAAGGAATGCAAGGTCTGTTGAATGTCGTGAAGGAAG
CAGTTCCTCTGGAAGCTTCTTGAAGACAAACAACGTCTGTAGCGACCCTTTGCAGGCAGCGGAACCCCCC
ACCTGGCGACAGGTGCCTCTGCGGCCAAAAGCCACGTGTATAAGATACACCTGCAAAGGCGGCACAACCC
CAGTGCCACGTTGTGAGTTGGATAGTTGTGGAAAGAGTCAAATGGCTCTCCTCAAGCGTATTCAACAAGG
GGCTGAAGGATGCCCAGAAGGTACCCCATTGTATGGGATCTGATCTGGGGCCTCGGTGCACATGCTTTAC
ATGTGTTTAGTCGAGGTTAAAAAAACGTCTAGGCCCCCCGAACCACGGGGACGTGGTTTTCCTTTGAAAA
ACACGATAATACCTCCGGAATGGTGAGCAAGGGCGAGGAGGATAACATGGCCATCATCAAGGAGTTCATG
CGCTTCAAGGTGCACATGGAGGGCTCCGTGAACGGCCACGAGTTCGAGATCGAGGGCGAGGGCGAGGGCC
GCCCCTACGAGGGCACCCAGACCGCCAAGCTGAAGGTGACCAAGGGTGGCCCCCTGCCCTTCGCCTGGGA
CATCCTGTCCCCTCAGTTCATGTACGGCTCCAAGGCCTACGTGAAGCACCCCGCCGACATCCCCGACTAC
TTGAAGCTGTCCTTCCCCGAGGGCTTCAAGTGGGAGCGCGTGATGAACTTCGAGGACGGCGGCGTGGTGA
CCGTGACCCAGGACTCCTCCCTGCAGGACGGCGAGTTCATCTACAAGGTGAAGCTGCGCGGCACCAACTT
CCCCTCCGACGGCCCCGTAATGCAGAAGAAAACCATGGGCTGGGAGGCCTCCTCCGAGCGGATGTACCCC
GAGGACGGCGCCCTGAAGGGCGAGATCAAGCAGAGGCTGAAGCTGAAGGACGGCGGCCACTACGACGCTG
AGGTCAAGACCACCTACAAGGCCAAGAAGCCCGTGCAGCTGCCCGGCGCCTACAACGTCAACATCAAGTT
GGACATCACCTCCCACAACGAGGACTACACCATCGTGGAACAGTACGAACGCGCCGAGGGCCGCCACTCC
ACCGGCGGCATGGACGAGCTGTACAAGTGATCTAGAACTATAGTGAGTCGTATTACGTAGATCCAGACAT
GATAAGATACATTGATGAGTTTGGACAAACCACAACTAGAATGCAGTGAAAAAAATGCTTTATTTGTGAA
ATTTGTGATGCTATTGCTTTATTTGTAACCATTATAAGCTGCAATAAACAAGTTAACAACAACAATTGCA
TTCATTTTATGTTTCAGGTTCAGGGGGAGGTGTGGGAGGTTTTTTAATTCGCGGCCGCGGCGCCAATGCA
TTGGGCCCGGTACCCAGCTTTTGTTCCCTTTAGTGAGGGTTAATTGCGCGCTTGGCGTAATCATGGTCAT
AGCTGTTTCCTGTGTGAAATTGTTATCCGCTCACAATTCCACACAACATACGAGCCGGGAGCATAAAGTG
TAAAGCCTGGGGTGCCTAATGAGTGAGCTAACTCACATTAATTGCGTTGCGCTCACTGCCCGCTTTCCAG
TCGGGAAACCTGTCGTGCCAGCTGCATTAATGAATCGGCCAACGCGCGGGGAGAGGCGGTTTGCGTATTG
GGCGCTCTTCCGCTTCCTCGCTCACTGACTCGCTGCGCTCGGTCGTTCGGCTGCGGCGAGCGGTATCAGC
TCACTCAAAGGCGGTAATACGGTTATCCACAGAATCAGGGGATAACGCAGGAAAGAACATGTGAGCAAAA
GGCCAGCAAAAGGCCAGGAACCGTAAAAAGGCCGCGTTGCTGGCGTTTTTCCATAGGCTCCGCCCCCCTG
ACGAGCATCACAAAAATCGACGCTCAAGTCAGAGGTGGCGAAACCCGACAGGACTATAAAGATACCAGGC
GTTTCCCCCTGGAAGCTCCCTCGTGCGCTCTCCTGTTCCGACCCTGCCGCTTACCGGATACCTGTCCGCC
TTTCTCCCTTCGGGAAGCGTGGCGCTTTCTCATAGCTCACGCTGTAGGTATCTCAGTTCGGTGTAGGTCG
TTCGCTCCAAGCTGGGCTGTGTGCACGAACCCCCCGTTCAGCCCGACCGCTGCGCCTTATCCGGTAACTA
TCGTCTTGAGTCCAACCCGGTAAGACACGACTTATCGCCACTGGCAGCAGCCACTGGTAACAGGATTAGC
AGAGCGAGGTATGTAGGCGGTGCTACAGAGTTCTTGAAGTGGTGGCCTAACTACGGCTACACTAGAAGAA
CAGTATTTGGTATCTGCGCTCTGCTGAAGCCAGTTACCTTCGGAAAAAGAGTTGGTAGCTCTTGATCCGG
CAAACAAACCACCGCTGGTAGCGGTGGTTTTTTTGTTTGCAAGCAGCAGATTACGCGCAGAAAAAAAGGA
TCTCAAGAAGATCCTTTGATCTTTTCTACGGGGTCTGACGCTCAGTGGAACGAAAACTCACGTTAAGGGA
TTTTGGTCATGAGATTATCAAAAAGGATCTTCACCTAGATCCTTTTAAATTAAAAATGAAGTTTTAAATC
AATCTAAAGTATATATGAGTAAACTTGGTCTGACAGTTACCAATGCTTAATCAGTGAGGCACCTATCTCA
GCGATCTGTCTATTTCGTTCATCCATAGTTGCCTGACTCCCCGTCGTGTAGATAACTACGATACGGGAGG
GCTTACCATCTGGCCCCAGTGCTGCAATGATACCGCGAGACCCACGCTCACCGGCTCCAGATTTATCAGC
AATAAACCAGCCAGCCGGAAGGGCCGAGCGCAGAAGTGGTCCTGCAACTTTATCCGCCTCCATCCAGTCT
ATTAATTGTTGCCGGGAAGCTAGAGTAAGTAGTTCGCCAGTTAATAGTTTGCGCAACGTTGTTGCCATTG
CTACAGGCATCGTGGTGTCACGCTCGTCGTTTGGTATGGCTTCATTCAGCTCCGGTTCCCAACGATCAAG
GCGAGTTACATGATCCCCCATGTTGTGCAAAAAAGCGGTTAGCTCCTTCGGTCCTCCGATCGTTGTCAGA
AGTAAGTTGGCCGCAGTGTTATCACTCATGGTTATGGCAGCACTGCATAATTCTCTTACTGTCATGCCAT
CCGTAAGATGCTTTTCTGTGACTGGTGAGTACTCAACCAAGTCATTCTGAGAATAGTGTATGCGGCGACC
GAGTTGCTCTTGCCCGGCGTCAATACGGGATAATACCGCGCCACATAGCAGAACTTTAAAAGTGCTCATC
ATTGGAAAACGTTCTTCGGGGCGAAAACTCTCAAGGATCTTACCGCTGTTGAGATCCAGTTCGATGTAAC
CCACTCGTGCACCCAACTGATCTTCAGCATCTTTTACTTTCACCAGCGTTTCTGGGTGAGCAAAAACAGG
AAGGCAAAATGCCGCAAAAAAGGGAATAAGGGCGACACGGAAATGTTGAATACTCATACTCTTCCTTTTT
CAATATTATTGAAGCATTTATCAGGGTTATTGTCTCATGAGCGGATACATATTTGAATGTATTTAGAAAA
ATAAACAAATAGGGGTTCCGCGCACATTTCCCCGAAAAGTGCCACCTAAATTGTAAGCGTTAATATTTTG
TTAAAATTCGCGTTAAATTTTTGTTAAATCAGCTCATTTTTTAACCAATAGGCCGAAATCGGCAAAATCC
CTTATAAATCAAAAGAATAGACCGAGATAGGGT
[37 nt withheld, positions 5354-5390]
AAAGAACGTGGACTCCAACGTCAAAGG
[49 nt withheld, positions 5418-5466]
T
[91 nt withheld, positions 5468-5558]
G
[124 nt withheld, positions 5560-5683]
CCCATTCGCCATTCAGGCTGCGCAACTGTTGGGAAGGGCGATCGGTGCGGGCCTCTTCGCTATTACGCCA
GTCGACCGCCAATTCAATATGGCGTATATGGACTCATGCCAATTCAATATGGTGGATCTGGACCTGTGCC
AATTCAATATGGCGTATATGGACTCGTGCCAATTCAATATGGTGGATCTGGACCCCAGCCAATTCAATAT
GGCGGACTTGGCACCATGCCAATTCAATATGGCGGACCTGGCACTGTGCCAACTGGGGAGGGGTCTACTT
GGCACGGTGCCAAGTTTGAGGAGGGGTCTTGGCCCTGTGCCAAGTCCGCCATATTGAATTGGCATGGTGC
CAATAATGGCGGCCATATTGGCTATATGCCAGGATCAATATATAGGCAATATCCAATATGGCCCTATGCC
AATATGGCTATTGGCCAGGTTCAATACTATGTATTGGCCCTATGCCATATAGTATTCCATATATGGGTTT
TCCTATTGACGTAGATAGCCCCTCCCAATGGGCGGTCCCATATACCATATATGGGGCTTCCTAATACCGC
CCATAGCCACTCCCCCATTGACGTCAATGGTCTCTATATATGGTCTTTCCTATTGACGTCATATGGGCGG
TCCTATTGACGTATATGGCGCCTCCCCCATTGACGTCAATTACGGTAAATGGCCCGCCTGGCTCAATGCC
CATTGACGTCAATAGGACCACCCACCATTGACGTCAATGGGATGGCTCATTGCCCATTCATATCCGTTCT
CACGCCCCCTATTGACGTCAATGACGGTAAATGGCCCACTTGGCAGTACATCAATATCTATTAATAGTAA
CTTGGCAAGTACATTACTATTGGAAGTACGCCAGGGTACATTGGCAGTACTCCCATTGACGTCAATGGCG
GTAAATGGCCCGCGATGGCTGCCAAGTACATCCCCATTGACGTCAATGGGGAGGGGCAATGACGCAAATG
GGCGTTCCATTGACGTAAATGGGCGGTAGGCGTGCCTAATGGGAGGTCTATATAAGCAATGCTCGTTTAG
GGAAC
Features (pLannotate 1.2.2; 18 found; start..end, strand, type, name):
     35..53      +  promoter       SP6 promoter: promoter for bacteriophage SP6 RNA polymerase
     83..726     +  CDS            c-Myc (fragment): human c-Myc proto-oncogene
    742..1461    +  CDS            AcGFP1: Aequorea coerulescens GFP mammalian codon-optimized
   1469..2041    +  misc_feature   IRES: internal ribosome entry site (IRES) of the encephalomyocarditis virus (EMCV)
   2050..2757    +  CDS            mCherry: mCherry is a basic (constitutively fluorescent) red fluorescent protein published in 2004, derived from Discosoma sp.. It is reported to be a very rapidly-maturing monomer with low acid sensitivity.
   2768..2785    -  promoter       T7 promoter (fragment): promoter for bacteriophage T7 RNA polymerase
   2790..2924    -  polyA_signal   SV40 poly(A) signal: SV40 polyadenylation signal
   3037..3055    -  promoter       T3 promoter: promoter for bacteriophage T3 RNA polymerase
   3100..3116    -  protein_bind   lac operator: The lac repressor binds to the lac operator to inhibit transcription in E. coli. This inhibition can be relieved by adding lactose or isopropyl-β-D-thiogalactopyranoside (IPTG). lac repressor encoded by lacI
   3124..3154    -  promoter       lac promoter: promoter for the E. coli lac operon
   3169..3190    -  protein_bind   CAP binding site: CAP binding activates transcription in the presence of cAMP. E. coli catabolite activator protein
   3203..3295    -  CDS            lacI (fragment): lac repressor; lacI; The lac repressor binds to the lac operator to inhibit transcription in E. coli. This inhibition can be relieved by adding lactose or isopropyl-β-D-thiogalactopyranoside (IPTG).
   3478..4066    -  rep_origin     ori: high-copy-number ColE1/pMB1/pBR322/pUC origin of replication
   4237..5097    -  CDS            AmpR: β-lactamase; bla; confers resistance to ampicillin, carbenicillin, and related antibiotics
   5098..5202    -  promoter       AmpR promoter: bla
   5255..5683    -  rep_origin     f1 ori (sequence partly withheld): f1 bacteriophage origin of replication; arrow indicates direction of (+) strand synthesis
   5688..5754    -  CDS            lacZα (fragment): LacZα fragment of β-galactosidase; lacZ fragment
   5761..6738    +  promoter       CMV IE94 promoter: enhancer/promoter region of simian cytomegalovirus major immediate early transcription unit IE94
