[The description below was written by a language model from this plasmid's Addgene catalogue record and pLannotate feature annotations shown in this document.]
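Description:
pCS2-MYC(Δ1-143; Δ340-439)-GFP-IRES-mCherry (ΔTADΔDBD) is a 6.7 kb mammalian expression plasmid built by Gibson cloning into a pCS2-GFP-IRES-mCherry backbone and intended for transient expression in mammalian cells. It is maintained in E. coli through a high-copy ColE1/pUC-type origin and selected with ampicillin via the β-lactamase gene. An f1 origin and remnants of the lac region (lac promoter and operator, lacZα and lacI fragments) are also present as backbone carry-over.

Expression is driven by the simian cytomegalovirus IE94 enhancer/promoter typical of pCS2 vectors, which in the circular map lies directly upstream of an SP6 promoter and the insert. The transcript ends at an SV40 polyadenylation signal, with T7 (partial) and T3 promoters flanking that region in the reverse orientation. The insert is a truncated human MYC lacking the N-terminal transactivation region (residues 1-143) and the C-terminal DNA-binding domain (residues 340-439), with numbering based on the c-myc 2 isoform. The annotated c-Myc fragment is correspondingly short and is followed closely by AcGFP1, consistent with a C-terminal GFP fusion. An EMCV IRES then allows independent translation of mCherry from the same mRNA.

This bicistronic layout serves as a protein stability reporter. Because the MYC-GFP fusion and mCherry come from a single transcript, mCherry acts as an internal control for transfection and expression level, so the GFP-to-mCherry ratio reflects turnover of the MYC fragment. This double-deletion variant presumably lets users test how much the transactivation and DNA-binding regions contribute to MYC degradation, for example by comparison with other MYC reporter variants, although the record does not describe such a comparison.
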