Addgene plasmid #231235: pCS2-MYC(Δ1-143; Δ340-439)-GFP-IRES-mCherry (ΔTADΔDBD)
Purpose: MYC stability reporter construct with deletion of the N-terminal region (residues 1-143) and DNA-binding-domain (residues 340-439) for transient expression in mammalian cells
Depositing lab: Michael Rape. Depositing organization: University of California, Berkeley. Publication: Orphan quality control shapes network dynamics and gene expression. Mark KG, Kolla S, Aguirre JD, Garshott DM, Schmitt S, Haakonsen DL, Xu C, Kater L, Kempf G, Martinez-Gonzalez B, Akopian D, See SK, Thoma NH, Rape M. Cell. 2023 Aug 3;186(16):3460-3475.e23. doi: 10.1016/j.cell.2023.06.015. Epub 2023 Jul 20. PubMed 37478862.
Backbone
  Vector backbone: pCS2-GFP-IRES-mCherry
  Vector type: Mammalian Expression
Growth in bacteria
  Bacterial resistance: Ampicillin, 100 μg/mL
  Growth temperature: 37°C
  Growth strain: DH5alpha
  Copy number: High Copy
Gene/Insert
  Gene/Insert name: MYC (alt names: c-myc 2; ΔTADΔDBD)
  Species: H. sapiens (human)
  Mutation: TAD deleted (delta1-143), DBD deleted (delta340-439); numbering based on sequence for c-myc 2
  Entrez Gene: MYC (a.k.a. MRTL, MYCC, bHLHe39, c-Myc)
  Cloning method: Gibson Cloning
Terms and licenses: Academic/Nonprofit Terms; Industry Terms: Not Available to Industry
Depositor comments: Myc numbering based on sequence for c-myc 2.
How to cite: pCS2-MYC(Δ1-143; Δ340-439)-GFP-IRES-mCherry (ΔTADΔDBD) was a gift from Michael Rape (Addgene plasmid # 231235 ; http://n2t.net/addgene:231235 ; RRID:Addgene_231235)
